Addgene plasmid #124166: KA0637_pPBCAG-rtTAM2-IN
Purpose: piggyBac-based expression of rtTA-M2
Depositing lab: Hans Schöler. Depositing organization: Max Planck Institute for Molecular Biomedicine. Publication: Esrrb Unlocks Silenced Enhancers for Reprogramming to Naive Pluripotency. Adachi K, Kopp W, Wu G, Heising S, Greber B, Stehling M, Arauzo-Bravo MJ, Boerno ST, Timmermann B, Vingron M, Scholer HR. Cell Stem Cell. 2018 Aug 2;23(2):266-275.e6. doi: 10.1016/j.stem.2018.05.020. Epub 2018 Jun 14. PubMed 29910149.
Backbone
  Vector backbone: Unknown
  Vector type: Mammalian Expression
  Selectable markers: Neomycin (select with G418)
Growth in bacteria
  Bacterial resistance: Ampicillin, 100 μg/mL
  Growth temperature: 37°C
  Growth strain: DH5alpha
  Copy number: High Copy
Gene/Insert
  Gene/Insert name: rtTAM2-IRES-Neo
  Promoter: CAG
  Cloning method: Restriction Enzyme; 5′ cloning site Unknown (unknown if destroyed)
  Sequencing primers: 5′ TCTGCTAACCATGTTCATGC; 3′ TATAGACAAACGCACACCG
Terms and licenses: Academic/Nonprofit Terms; Industry Terms: Not Available to Industry
How to cite: KA0637_pPBCAG-rtTAM2-IN was a gift from Hans Schöler (Addgene plasmid # 124166 ; http://n2t.net/addgene:124166 ; RRID:Addgene_124166)
