[The description below was written by a language model from this plasmid's Addgene catalogue record, the feature table of its GenBank file and pLannotate feature annotations shown in this document.]
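Description:
KA0637_pPBCAG-rtTAM2-IN is a mammalian expression plasmid of about 7.4 kb that carries a piggyBac transposon for stable, constitutive expression of the reverse tetracycline-controlled transactivator rtTA-M2. The catalogue lists the backbone as unknown. However, the annotated remnants (f1 origin, lacZα fragment, flanking T7 and T3 promoters, lac promoter/operator and a pBluescript polylinker fragment) point to a pBluescript-type cloning vector. It is propagated in E. coli at high copy from a ColE1/pUC origin under ampicillin selection (β-lactamase driven by its own promoter).

The payload lies between the piggyBac 5′ and 3′ terminal repeats, so co-delivery of piggyBac transposase can mobilise the whole cassette into the host genome. Inside the repeats, the CAG promoter (CMV enhancer, chicken β-actin promoter and a chimeric β-actin/β-globin intron) drives a single bicistronic transcript. Its first cistron is rtTA-M2, a fusion of the reverse Tet repressor to minimal VP16 activation domains, which the automated annotation identifies as rtTA-Advanced. An EMCV IRES follows and allows translation of the neomycin phosphotransferase gene, so G418 selection enriches for cells that also express the transactivator. A short polyadenylation signal ends the transcript; the depositor's map labels it SV40, whereas the automated annotation calls it HSV TK. The two sequence records also differ by a few bases in length.

In the presence of doxycycline, rtTA-M2 binds Tet-responsive promoters and activates them. The plasmid therefore provides the Tet-On activator component for cell lines carrying doxycycline-inducible transgenes. The associated publication concerns reprogramming to naive pluripotency, though the record does not specify which inducible constructs it was paired with.
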