LOCUS       Exported 7386 bp ds-DNA circular SYN 27-OCT-2017
DEFINITION  synthetic circular DNA
ACCESSION   .
VERSION     .
KEYWORDS    .
SOURCE      synthetic DNA construct
  ORGANISM  synthetic DNA construct
REFERENCE   1 (bases 1 to 7386)
  AUTHORS   .
  TITLE     Direct Submission
  JOURNAL   Exported Friday, Feb 22, 2019 from SnapGene Viewer 4.3.2
            https://www.snapgene.com
FEATURES             Location/Qualifiers
     source          1..7386
                     /organism="synthetic DNA construct"
                     /mol_type="other DNA"
     rep_origin      complement(135..441)
                     /direction=LEFT
                     /label=f1(-)ori
     primer_bind     622..643
                     /label=T7
     misc_signal     complement(656..968)
                     /label=PB 5' TR
                     /label=PB 5' TR(1)
     misc_signal     complement(656..802)
                     /label=PB 5' TR
     promoter        1052..2514
                     /label=CAG promoter
     CDS             2721..3464
                     /label=rtTA-M2
     CDS             2721..3341
                     /label=rTetR
     CDS             3342..3458
                     /label=Min.VP16ADs
     misc_signal     3512..4084
                     /label=EMCV IRES
     CDS             4088..4879
                     /label=Neo
     polyA_signal    4883..4937
                     /label=SV40 pA
     misc_signal     4944..5178
                     /label=PB 3' TR
     primer_bind     complement(5197..5216)
                     /label=T3
     rep_origin      complement(5621..6303)
                     /direction=LEFT
                     /label=ColE1 ori
     CDS             complement(6401..7060)
                     /label=AmpR
ORIGIN
        1 ctaaattgta agcgttaata ttttgttaaa attcgcgtta aatttttgtt aaatcagctc
       61 attttttaac caataggccg aaatcggcaa aatcccttat aaatcaaaag aatagaccga
      121 gatagggtnn nnnnnnnnnn nnnnnnnnnn nnnnnnnnnn nnnnnaaaga acgtggactc
      181 caacgtcaaa ggnnnnnnnn nnnnnnnnnn nnnnnnnnnn nnnnnnnnnn nnnnnnnnnn
      241 ntnnnnnnnn nnnnnnnnnn nnnnnnnnnn nnnnnnnnnn nnnnnnnnnn nnnnnnnnnn
      301 nnnnnnnnnn nnnnnnnnnn nnnnnnnnnn nnngnnnnnn nnnnnnnnnn nnnnnnnnnn
      361 nnnnnnnnnn nnnnnnnnnn nnnnnnnnnn nnnnnnnnnn nnnnnnnnnn nnnnnnnnnn
      421 nnnnnnnnnn nnnnnnnnnn nnnnnnnnnn nnnnnnnncc cattcgccat tcaggctgcg
      481 caactgttgg gaagggcgat cggtgcgggc ctcttcgcta ttacgccagc tggcgaaagg
      541 gggatgtgct gcaaggcgat taagttgggt aacgccaggg ttttcccagt cacgacgttg
      601 taaaacgacg gccagtgaat tgtaatacga ctcactatag ggcgaattgg gtaccttaac
      661 cctagaaaga tagtctgcgt aaaattgacg catgcattct tgaaatattg ctctctcttt
      721 ctaaatagcg cgaatccgtc gctgtgcatt taggacatct cagtcgccgc ttggagctcc
      781 cgtgaggcgt gcttgtcaat gaggtaagtg tcactgattt tgaactataa cgaccgcgtg
      841 agtcaaaatg acgcatgatt atcttttacg tgacttttaa gatttaactc atacgataat
      901 tatattgtta tttcatgttc tacttacgtg ataacttatt atatatatat tttcttgtta
      961 tagatatcgt cgacattgat tattgactag ctagttatta atagtaatca attacggggt
     1021 cattagttca tagcccatat atggagttcc gcgttacata acttacggta aatggcccgc
     1081 ctggctgacc gcccaacgac ccccgcccat tgacgtcaat aatgacgtat gttcccatag
     1141 taacgccaat agggactttc cattgacgtc aatgggtgga gtatttacgg taaactgccc
     1201 acttggcagt acatcaagtg tatcatatgc caagtacgcc ccctattgac gtcaatgacg
     1261 gtaaatggcc cgcctggcat tatgcccagt acatgacctt atgggacttt cctacttggc
     1321 agtacatcta cgtattagtc atcgctatta ccatgatggt cgaggtgagc cccacgttct
     1381 gcttcactct ccccatctcc cccccctccc cacccccaat tttgtattta tttatttttt
     1441 aattattttg tgcagcgatg ggggcggggg gggggggggg gcgcgcgcca ggcggggcgg
     1501 ggcggggcga ggggcggggc ggggcgaggc ggagaggtgc ggcggcagcc aatcagagcg
     1561 gcgcgctccg aaagtttcct tttatggcga ggcggcggcg gcggcggccc tataaaaagc
     1621 gaagcgcgcg gcgggcggga gtcgctgcgc gctgccttcg ccccgtgccc cgctccgccg
     1681 ccgcctcgcg ccgcccgccc cggctctgac tgaccgcgtt actcccacag gtgagcgggc
     1741 gggacggccc ttctcctccg ggctgtaatt agcgcttggt ttaatgacgg cttgtttctt
     1801 ttctgtggct gcgtgaaagc cttgaggggc tccgggaggg ccctttgtgc ggggggagcg
     1861 gctcgggggg tgcgtgcgtg tgtgtgtgcg tggggagcgc cgcgtgcggc tccgcgctgc
     1921 ccggcggctg tgagcgctgc gggcgcggcg cggggctttg tgcgctccgc agtgtgcgcg
     1981 aggggagcgc ggccgggggc ggtgccccgc ggtgcggggg gggctgcgag gggaacaaag
     2041 gctgcgtgcg gggtgtgtgc gtgggggggt gagcaggggg tgtgggcgcg tcggtcgggc
     2101 tgcaaccccc cctgcacccc cctccccgag ttgctgagca cggcccggct tcgggtgcgg
     2161 ggctccgtac ggggcgtggc gcggggctcg ccgtgccggg cggggggtgg cggcaggtgg
     2221 gggtgccggg cggggcgggg ccgcctcggg ccggggaggg ctcgggggag gggcgcggcg
     2281 gcccccggag cgccggcggc tgtcgaggcg cggcgagccg cagccattgc cttttatggt
     2341 aatcgtgcga gagggcgcag ggacttcctt tgtcccaaat ctgtgcggag ccgaaatctg
     2401 ggaggcgccg ccgcaccccc tctagcgggc gcggggcgaa gcggtgcggc gccggcagga
     2461 aggaaatggg cggggagggc cttcgtgcgt cgccgcgccg ccgtcccctt ctccctctcc
     2521 agcctcgggg ctgtccgcgg ggggacggct gccttcgggg gggacggggc agggcggggt
     2581 tcggcttctg gcgtgtgacc ggcggctcta gagcctctgc taaccatgtt catgccttct
     2641 tctttttcct acagctcctg ggcaacgtgc tggttattgt gctgtctcat cattttggca
     2701 aagaattcct cgaggccacc atgtctagac tggacaagag caaagtcata aacggcgctc
     2761 tggaattact caatggagtc ggtatcgaag gcctgacgac aaggaaactc gctcaaaagc
     2821 tgggagttga gcagcctacc ctgtactggc acgtgaagaa caagcgggcc ctgctcgatg
     2881 ccctgccaat cgagatgctg gacaggcatc atacccactt ctgccccctg gaaggcgagt
     2941 catggcaaga ctttctgcgg aacaacgcca agtcattccg ctgtgctctc ctctcacatc
     3001 gcgacggggc taaagtgcat ctcggcaccc gcccaacaga gaaacagtac gaaaccctgg
     3061 aaaatcagct cgcgttcctg tgtcagcaag gcttctccct ggagaacgca ctgtacgctc
     3121 tgtccgccgt gggccacttt acactgggct gcgtattgga ggaacaggag catcaagtag
     3181 caaaagagga aagagagaca cctaccaccg attctatgcc cccacttctg agacaagcaa
     3241 ttgagctgtt cgaccggcag ggagccgaac ctgccttcct tttcggcctg gaactaatca
     3301 tatgtggcct ggagaaacag ctaaagtgcg aaagcggcgg gccggccgac gcccttgacg
     3361 attttgactt agacatgctc ccagccgatg cccttgacga ctttgacctt gatatgctgc
     3421 ctgctgacgc tcttgacgat tttgaccttg acatgctccc cgggtaagcg gccgctcgat
     3481 aagcttgata tcgaattccg cccctctccc tccccccccc ctaacgttac tggccgaagc
     3541 cgcttggaat aaggccggtg tgcgtttgtc tatatgttat tttccaccat attgccgtct
     3601 tttggcaatg tgagggcccg gaaacctggc cctgtcttct tgacgagcat tcctaggggt
     3661 ctttcccctc tcgccaaagg aatgcaaggt ctgttgaatg tcgtgaagga agcagttcct
     3721 ctggaagctt cttgaagaca aacaacgtct gtagcgaccc tttgcaggca gcggaacccc
     3781 ccacctggcg acaggtgcct ctgcggccaa aagccacgtg tataagatac acctgcaaag
     3841 gcggcacaac cccagtgcca cgttgtgagt tggatagttg tggaaagagt caaatggctc
     3901 tcctcaagcg tattcaacaa ggggctgaag gatgcccaga aggtacccca ttgtatggga
     3961 tctgatctgg ggcctcggtg cacatgcttt acatgtgttt agtcgaggtt aaaaaaacgt
     4021 ctaggccccc cgaaccacgg ggacgtggtt ttcctttgaa aaacacgatg ataatatggc
     4081 cacaaccatg attgaacaag atggattgca cgcaggttct ccggccgctt gggtggagag
     4141 gctattcggc tatgactggg cacaacagac aatcggctgc tctgatgccg ccgtgttccg
     4201 gctgtcagcg caggggcgcc cggttctttt tgtcaagacc gacctgtccg gtgccctgaa
     4261 tgaactgcag gacgaggcag cgcggctatc gtggctggcc acgacgggcg ttccttgcgc
     4321 agctgtgctc gacgttgtca ctgaagcggg aagggactgg ctgctattgg gcgaagtgcc
     4381 ggggcaggat ctcctgtcat ctcaccttgc tcctgccgag aaagtatcca tcatggctga
     4441 tgcaatgcgg cggctgcata cgcttgatcc ggctacctgc ccattcgacc accaagcgaa
     4501 acatcgcatc gagcgagcac gtactcggat ggaagccggt cttgtcgatc aggatgatct
     4561 ggacgaagag catcaggggc tcgcgccagc cgaactgttc gccaggctca aggcgcgcat
     4621 gcccgacggc gaggatctcg tcgtgaccca tggcgatgcc tgcttgccga atatcatggt
     4681 ggaaaatggc cgcttttctg gattcatcga ctgtggccgg ctgggtgtgg cggaccgcta
     4741 tcaggacata gcgttggcta cccgtgatat tgctgaagag cttggcggcg aatgggctga
     4801 ccgcttcctc gtgctttacg gtatcgccgc tcccgattcg cagcgcatcg ccttctatcg
     4861 ccttcttgac gagttcttct gaggggatcg gcaataaaaa gacagaataa aacgcacggg
     4921 tgttgggtcg tttgttcgga tcctttgtta ctttatagaa gaaattttga gtttttgttt
     4981 ttttttaata aataaataaa cataaataaa ttgtttgttg aatttattat tagtatgtaa
     5041 gtgtaaatat aataaaactt aatatctatt caaattaata aataaacctc gatatacaga
     5101 ccgataaaac acatgcgtca attttacgca tgattatctt taacgtacgt cacaatatga
     5161 ttatctttct agggttaaag agctccagct tttgttccct ttagtgaggg ttaatttcga
     5221 gcttggcgta atcatggtca tagctgtttc ctgtgtgaaa ttgttatccg ctcacaattc
     5281 cacacaacat acgagccgga agcataaagt gtaaagcctg gggtgcctaa tgagtgagct
     5341 aactcacatt aattgcgttg cgctcactgc ccgctttcca gtcgggaaac ctgtcgtgcc
     5401 agctgcatta atgaatcggc caacgcgcgg ggagaggcgg tttgcgtatt gggcgctctt
     5461 ccgcttcctc gctcactgac tcgctgcgct cggtcgttcg gctgcggcga gcggtatcag
     5521 ctcactcaaa ggcggtaata cggttatcca cagaatcagg ggataacgca ggaaagaaca
     5581 tgtgagcaaa aggccagcaa aaggccagga accgtaaaaa ggccgcgttg ctggcgtttt
     5641 tccataggct ccgcccccct gacgagcatc acaaaaatcg acgctcaagt cagaggtggc
     5701 gaaacccgac aggactataa agataccagg cgtttccccc tggaagctcc ctcgtgcgct
     5761 ctcctgttcc gaccctgccg cttaccggat acctgtccgc ctttctccct tcgggaagcg
     5821 tggcgctttc tcatagctca cgctgtaggt atctcagttc ggtgtaggtc gttcgctcca
     5881 agctgggctg tgtgcacgaa ccccccgttc agcccgaccg ctgcgcctta tccggtaact
     5941 atcgtcttga gtccaacccg gtaagacacg acttatcgcc actggcagca gccactggta
     6001 acaggattag cagagcgagg tatgtaggcg gtgctacaga gttcttgaag tggtggccta
     6061 actacggcta cactagaagg acagtatttg gtatctgcgc tctgctgaag ccagttacct
     6121 tcggaaaaag agttggtagc tcttgatccg gcaaacaaac caccgctggt agcggtggtt
     6181 tttttgtttg caagcagcag attacgcgca gaaaaaaagg atctcaagaa gatcctttga
     6241 tcttttctac ggggtctgac gctcagtgga acgaaaactc acgttaaggg attttggtca
     6301 tgagattatc aaaaaggatc ttcacctaga tccttttaaa ttaaaaatga agttttaaat
     6361 caatctaaag tatatatgag taaacttggt ctgacagtta ccaatgctta atcagtgagg
     6421 cacctatctc agcgatctgt ctatttcgtt catccatagt tgcctgactc cccgtcgtgt
     6481 agataactac gatacgggag ggcttaccat ctggccccag tgctgcaatg ataccgcgag
     6541 acccacgctc accggctcca gatttatcag caataaacca gccagccgga agggccgagc
     6601 gcagaagtgg tcctgcaact ttatccgcct ccatccagtc tattaattgt tgccgggaag
     6661 ctagagtaag tagttcgcca gttaatagtt tgcgcaacgt tgttgccatt gctacaggca
     6721 tcgtggtgtc acgctcgtcg tttggtatgg cttcattcag ctccggttcc caacgatcaa
     6781 ggcgagttac atgatccccc atgttgtgca aaaaagcggt tagctccttc ggtcctccga
     6841 tcgttgtcag aagtaagttg gccgcagtgt tatcactcat ggttatggca gcactgcata
     6901 attctcttac tgtcatgcca tccgtaagat gcttttctgt gactggtgag tactcaacca
     6961 agtcattctg agaatagtgt atgcggcgac cgagttgctc ttgcccggcg tcaatacggg
     7021 ataataccgc gccacatagc agaactttaa aagtgctcat cattggaaaa cgttcttcgg
     7081 ggcgaaaact ctcaaggatc ttaccgctgt tgagatccag ttcgatgtaa cccactcgtg
     7141 cacccaactg atcttcagca tcttttactt tcaccagcgt ttctgggtga gcaaaaacag
     7201 gaaggcaaaa tgccgcaaaa aagggaataa gggcgacacg gaaatgttga atactcatac
     7261 tcttcctttt tcaatattat tgaagcattt atcagggtta ttgtctcatg agcggataca
     7321 tatttgaatg tatttagaaa aataaacaaa taggggttcc gcgcacattt ccccgaaaag
     7381 tgccac
//
