Features (pLannotate 1.2.2; 20 found; start..end, strand, type, name):
     30..458     -  rep_origin     f1 ori (sequence partly withheld): f1 bacteriophage origin of replication; arrow indicates direction of (+) strand synthesis
    463..620     -  CDS            lacZα (fragment): LacZα fragment of β-galactosidase; lacZ fragment
    623..641     +  promoter       T7 promoter: promoter for bacteriophage T7 RNA polymerase
   1052..1355    +  enhancer       CMV enhancer: human cytomegalovirus immediate early enhancer
   1360..1637    +  promoter       chicken β-actin promoter: No description available
   1638..2654    +  intron         chimeric intron: chimera between introns from chicken β-actin and rabbit β-globin
   2652..2708    +  CDS            HBB (fragment): HBB_LEPEU - Experimental evidence at protein level: Swiss-Prot protein existence level 1. Involved in oxygen transport from the lung to the various peripheral tissues. From Lepus europaeus (European hare).
   2721..3467    +  CDS            rtTA-Advanced: improved tetracycline-controlled transactivator In the Tet-On® system, rtTA-Advanced binds to the Tet-responsive element and stimulates transcription only in the presence of tetracycline or doxycycline.
   3476..3499    -  misc_feature   MCS (fragment): pBluescript multiple cloning site
   3619..4081    +  misc_feature   IRES: internal ribosome entry site (IRES) of the encephalomyocarditis virus (EMCV)
   4095..4886    +  CDS            neo: KKA2_KLEPN - Also known as kan, nptII. Experimental evidence at protein level: Swiss-Prot protein existence level 1. Resistance to kanamycin, neomycin, paromomycin, ribostamycin, butirosin and gentamicin B. From Klebsiella pneumoniae.
   4896..4944    +  polyA_signal   HSV TK poly(A) signal: herpes simplex virus thymidine kinase polyadenylation signal (Cole and Stacy, 1985)
   5205..5223    -  promoter       T3 promoter: promoter for bacteriophage T3 RNA polymerase
   5268..5284    -  protein_bind   lac operator: The lac repressor binds to the lac operator to inhibit transcription in E. coli. This inhibition can be relieved by adding lactose or isopropyl-β-D-thiogalactopyranoside (IPTG). lac repressor encoded by lacI
   5292..5322    -  promoter       lac promoter: promoter for the E. coli lac operon
   5337..5358    -  protein_bind   CAP binding site: CAP binding activates transcription in the presence of cAMP. E. coli catabolite activator protein
   5371..5463    -  CDS            lacI (fragment): lac repressor; lacI; The lac repressor binds to the lac operator to inhibit transcription in E. coli. This inhibition can be relieved by adding lactose or isopropyl-β-D-thiogalactopyranoside (IPTG).
   5646..6234    -  rep_origin     ori: high-copy-number ColE1/pMB1/pBR322/pUC origin of replication
   6405..7265    -  CDS            AmpR: β-lactamase; bla; confers resistance to ampicillin, carbenicillin, and related antibiotics
   7266..7370    -  promoter       AmpR promoter: bla
>Addgene plasmid #124166 | KA0637_pPBCAG-rtTAM2-IN | addgene full sequence | sequence record 239458 | Addgene NGS Result
CTAAATTGTAAGCGTTAATATTTTGTTAAAATTCGCGTTAAATTTTTGTTAAATCAGCTCATTTTTTAAC
CAATAGGCCGAAATCGGCAAAATCCCTTATAAATCAAAAGAATAGACCGAGATAGGGT
[37 nt withheld, positions 129-165]
AAAGAACGTGGACTCCAACGTCAAAGG
[49 nt withheld, positions 193-241]
T
[91 nt withheld, positions 243-333]
G
[124 nt withheld, positions 335-458]
CCCATTCGCCATTCAGGCTGCGCAACTGTTGGGAAGGGCGATCGGTGCGGGCCTCTTCGCTATTACGCCA
GCTGGCGAAAGGGGGATGTGCTGCAAGGCGATTAAGTTGGGTAACGCCAGGGTTTTCCCAGTCACGACGT
TGTAAAACGACGGCCAGTGAATTGTAATACGACTCACTATAGGGCGAATTGGGTACCTTAACCCTAGAAA
GATAGTCTGCGTAAAATTGACGCATGCATTCTTGAAATATTGCTCTCTCTTTCTAAATAGCGCGAATCCG
TCGCTGTGCATTTAGGACATCTCAGTCGCCGCTTGGAGCTCCCGTGAGGCGTGCTTGTCAATGCGGTAAG
TGTCACTGATTTTGAACTATAACGACCGCGTGAGTCAAAATGACGCATGATTATCTTTTACGTGACTTTT
AAGATTTAACTCATACGATAATTATATTGTTATTTCATGTTCTACTTACGTGATAACTTATTATATATAT
ATTTTCTTGTTATAGATATCGTCGACATTGATTATTGACTAGCTAGTTATTAATAGTAATCAATTACGGG
GTCATTAGTTCATAGCCCATATATGGAGTTCCGCGTTACATAACTTACGGTAAATGGCCCGCCTGGCTGA
CCGCCCAACGACCCCCGCCCATTGACGTCAATAATGACGTATGTTCCCATAGTAACGCCAATAGGGACTT
TCCATTGACGTCAATGGGTGGAGTATTTACGGTAAACTGCCCACTTGGCAGTACATCAAGTGTATCATAT
GCCAAGTACGCCCCCTATTGACGTCAATGACGGTAAATGGCCCGCCTGGCATTATGCCCAGTACATGACC
TTATGGGACTTTCCTACTTGGCAGTACATCTACGTATTAGTCATCGCTATTACCATGATGGTCGAGGTGA
GCCCCACGTTCTGCTTCACTCTCCCCATCTCCCCCCCCTCCCCACCCCCAATTTTGTATTTATTTATTTT
TTAATTATTTTGTGCAGCGATGGGGGCGGGGGGGGGGGGGGGGCGCGCGCCRGGSGGGGSGGGGSGGGGS
GRGGGGSGGGGSGGGGSGRGGCGGAGAGGTGCGGCGGCAGCCAATCAGAGCGGCGCGCTCCGAAAGTTTC
CTTTTATGGCGAGGCGGCGGCGGCGGCGGCCCTATAAAAAGCGAAGCGCGCGGCGGGCGGGAGTCGCTGC
GCGCTGCCTTCGCCCCGTGCCCCGCTCCGCCGCCGCCTCGCGCCGCCCGCCCCGGCTCTGACTGACCGCG
TTACTCCCACAGGTGAGCGGGCGGGACGGCCCTTCTCCTCCGGGCTGTAATTAGCGCTTGGTTTAATGAC
GGCTTGTTTCTTTTCTGTGGCTGCGTGAAAGCCTTGAGGGGCTCCGGGAGGGCCCTTTGTGCGGGGGGAG
CGGCTCGGGGGGTGCGTGCGTGTGTGTGTGCGTGGGGAGCGCCGCGTGCGGCTCCGCGCTGCCCGGCGGC
TGTGAGCGCTGCGGGCGCGGCGCGGGGCTTTGTGCGCTCCGCAGTGTGCGCGAGGGGAGCGCGGCCGGGG
GCGGTGCCCCGCGGTGCGGGGGGGGCTGCGAGGGGAACAAAGGCTGCGTGCGGGGTGTGTGCGTGGGGGG
GTGAGCAGGGGGTGTGGGCGCGTCGGTCGGGCTGCAACCCCCCCTGCACCCCCCTCCCCGAGTTGCTGAG
CACGGCCCGGCTTCGGGTGCGGGGCTCCGTACGGGGCGTGGCGCGGGGCTCGCCGTGCCGGGCGGGGGGT
GGCGGCAGGTGGGGGTGCCGGGCGGGGCGGGGCCGCCTCGGGCCGGGGRGGGCTCGGGGGAGGGGCGCGG
CGGCCCCCGGAGCGCCGGCGGCTGTCGAGGCGCGGCGAGCCGCAGCCATTGCCTTTTATGGTAATCGTGC
GAGAGGGCGCAGGGACTTCCTTTGTCCCAAATCTGTGCGGAGCCGAAATCTGGGAGGCGCCGCCGCACCC
CCTCTAGCGGGCGCGGGGCGAAGCGGTGCGGCGCCGGCAGGAAGGAAATGGGCGGGGAGGGCCTTCGTGC
GTCGCCGCGCCGCCGTCCCCTTCTCCCTCTCCAGCCTCGGGGCTGTCCGCGGGGGGACGGCTGCCTTCGG
GGGGGACGGGGCAGGGCGGGGTTCGGCTTCTGGCGTGTGACCGGCGGCTCTAGAGCCTCTGCTAACCATG
TTCATGCCTTCTTCTTTTTCCTACAGCTCCTGGGCAACGTGCTGGTTATTGTGCTGTCTCATCATTTTGG
CAAAGAATTCCTCGAGGCCACCATGTCTAGACTGGACAAGAGCAAAGTCATAAACGGCGCTCTGGAATTA
CTCAATGGAGTCGGTATCGAAGGCCTGACGACAAGGAAACTCGCTCAAAAGCTGGGAGTTGAGCAGCCTA
CCCTGTACTGGCACGTGAAGAACAAGCGGGCCCTGCTCGATGCCCTGCCAATCGAGATGCTGGACAGGCA
TCATACCCACTTCTGCCCCCTGGAAGGCGAGTCATGGCAAGACTTTCTGCGGAACAACGCCAAGTCATTC
CGCTGTGCTCTCCTCTCACATCGCGACGGGGCTAAAGTGCATCTCGGCACCCGCCCAACAGAGAAACAGT
ACGAAACCCTGGAAAATCAGCTCGCGTTCCTGTGTCAGCAAGGCTTCTCCCTGGAGAACGCACTGTACGC
TCTGTCCGCCGTGGGCCACTTTACACTGGGCTGCGTATTGGAGGAACAGGAGCATCAAGTAGCAAAAGAG
GAAAGAGAGACACCTACCACCGATTCTATGCCCCCACTTCTGAGACAAGCAATTGAGCTGTTCGACCGGC
AGGGAGCCGAACCTGCCTTCCTTTTCGGCCTGGAACTAATCATATGTGGCCTGGAGAAACAGCTAAAGTG
CGAAAGCGGCGGGCCGGCCGACGCCCTTGACGATTTTGACTTAGACATGCTCCCAGCCGATGCCCTTGAC
GACTTTGACCTTGATATGCTGCCTGCTGACGCTCTTGACGATTTTGACCTTGACATGCTCCCCGGGTAAG
CGGCCGCTCGATAAGCTTGATATCGAATTCCGCCCCCCCCCCCTCTCCCTCCCCCCCCCCTAACGTTACT
GGCCGAAGCCGCTTGGAATAAGGCCGGTGTGCGTTTGTCTATATGTTATTTTCCACCATATTGCCGTCTT
TTGGCAATGTGAGGGCCCGGAAACCTGGCCCTGTCTTCTTGACGAGCATTCCTAGGGGTCTTTCCCCTCT
CGCCAAAGGAATGCAAGGTCTGTTGAATGTCGTGAAGGAAGCAGTTCCTCTGGAAGCTTCTTGAAGACAA
ACAACGTCTGTAGCGACCCTTTGCAGGCAGCGGAACCCCCCACCTGGCGACAGGTGCCTCTGCGGCCAAA
AGCCACGTGTATAAGATACACCTGCAAAGGCGGCACAACCCCAGTGCCACGTTGTGAGTTGGATAGTTGT
GGAAAGAGTCAAATGGCTCTCCTCAAGCGTATTCAACAAGGGGCTGAAGGATGCCCAGAAGGTACCCCAT
TGTATGGGATCTGATCTGGGGCCTCGGTGCACATGCTTTACATGTGTTTAGTCGAGGTTAAAAAAACGTC
TAGGCCCCCCGAACCACGGGGACGTGGTTTTCCTTTGAAAAACACGATGATAATATGGCCACAACCATGA
TTGAACAAGATGGATTGCACGCAGGTTCTCCGGCCGCTTGGGTGGAGAGGCTATTCGGCTATGACTGGGC
ACAACAGACAATCGGCTGCTCTGATGCCGCCGTGTTCCGGCTGTCAGCGCAGGGGCGCCCGGTTCTTTTT
GTCAAGACCGACCTGTCCGGTGCCCTGAATGAACTGCAGGACGAGGCAGCGCGGCTATCGTGGCTGGCCA
CGACGGGCGTTCCTTGCGCAGCTGTGCTCGACGTTGTCACTGAAGCGGGAAGGGACTGGCTGCTATTGGG
CGAAGTGCCGGGGCAGGATCTCCTGTCATCTCACCTTGCTCCTGCCGAGAAAGTATCCATCATGGCTGAT
GCAATGCGGCGGCTGCATACGCTTGATCCGGCTACCTGCCCATTCGACCACCAAGCGAAACATCGCATCG
AGCGAGCACGTACTCGGATGGAAGCCGGTCTTGTCGATCAGGATGATCTGGACGAAGAGCATCAGGGGCT
CGCGCCAGCCGAACTGTTCGCCAGGCTCAAGGCGCGCATGCCCGACGGCGAGGATCTCGTCGTGACCCAT
GGCGATGCCTGCTTGCCGAATATCATGGTGGAAAATGGCCGCTTTTCTGGATTCATCGACTGTGGCCGGC
TGGGTGTGGCGGACCGCTATCAGGACATAGCGTTGGCTACCCGTGATATTGCTGAAGAGCTTGGCGGCGA
ATGGGCTGACCGCTTCCTCGTGCTTTACGGTATCGCCGCTCCCGATTCGCAGCGCATCGCCTTCTATCGC
CTTCTTGACGAGTTCTTCTGAGGGGATCGGCAATAAAAAGACAGAATAAAACGCACGGGTGTTGGGTCGT
TTGTTCGGATCCTTTGTTACTTTATAGAAGAAATTTTGAGTTTTTGTTTTTTTTTAATAAATAAATAAAC
ATAAATAAATTGTTTGTTGAATTTATTATTAGTATGTAAGTGTAAATATAATAAAACTTAATATCTATTC
AAATTAATAAATAAACCTCGATATACAGACCGATAAAACACATGCGTCAATTTTACGCATGATTATCTTT
AACGTACGTCACAATATGATTATCTTTCTAGGGTTAAAGAGCTCCAGCTTTTGTTCCCTTTAGTGAGGGT
TAATTTCGAGCTTGGCGTAATCATGGTCATAGCTGTTTCCTGTGTGAAATTGTTATCCGCTCACAATTCC
ACACAACATACGAGCCGGAAGCATAAAGTGTAAAGCCTGGGGTGCCTAATGAGTGAGCTAACTCACATTA
ATTGCGTTGCGCTCACTGCCCGCTTTCCAGTCGGGAAACCTGTCGTGCCAGCTGCATTAATGAATCGGCC
AACGCGCGGGGAGAGGCGGTTTGCGTATTGGGCGCTCTTCCGCTTCCTCGCTCACTGACTCGCTGCGCTC
GGTCGTTCGGCTGCGGCGAGCGGTATCAGCTCACTCAAAGGCGGTAATACGGTTATCCACAGAATCAGGG
GATAACGCAGGAAAGAACATGTGAGCAAAAGGCCAGCAAAAGGCCAGGAACCGTAAAAAGGCCGCGTTGC
TGGCGTTTTTCCATAGGCTCCGCCCCCCTGACGAGCATCACAAAAATCGACGCTCAAGTCAGAGGTGGCG
AAACCCGACAGGACTATAAAGATACCAGGCGTTTCCCCCTGGAAGCTCCCTCGTGCGCTCTCCTGTTCCG
ACCCTGCCGCTTACCGGATACCTGTCCGCCTTTCTCCCTTCGGGAAGCGTGGCGCTTTCTCATAGCTCAC
GCTGTAGGTATCTCAGTTCGGTGTAGGTCGTTCGCTCCAAGCTGGGCTGTGTGCACGAACCCCCCGTTCA
GCCCGACCGCTGCGCCTTATCCGGTAACTATCGTCTTGAGTCCAACCCGGTAAGACACGACTTATCGCCA
CTGGCAGCAGCCACTGGTAACAGGATTAGCAGAGCGAGGTATGTAGGCGGTGCTACAGAGTTCTTGAAGT
GGTGGCCTAACTACGGCTACACTAGAAGAACAGTATTTGGTATCTGCGCTCTGCTGAAGCCAGTTACCTT
CGGAAAAAGAGTTGGTAGCTCTTGATCCGGCAAACAAACCACCGCTGGTAGCGGTGGTTTTTTTGTTTGC
AAGCAGCAGATTACGCGCAGAAAAAAAGGATCTCAAGAAGATCCTTTGATCTTTTCTACGGGGTCTGACG
CTCAGTGGAACGAAAACTCACGTTAAGGGATTTTGGTCATGAGATTATCAAAAAGGATCTTCACCTAGAT
CCTTTTAAATTAAAAATGAAGTTTTAAATCAATCTAAAGTATATATGAGTAAACTTGGTCTGACAGTTAC
CAATGCTTAATCAGTGAGGCACCTATCTCAGCGATCTGTCTATTTCGTTCATCCATAGTTGCCTGACTCC
CCGTCGTGTAGATAACTACGATACGGGAGGGCTTACCATCTGGCCCCAGTGCTGCAATGATACCGCGAGA
CCCACGCTCACCGGCTCCAGATTTATCAGCAATAAACCAGCCAGCCGGAAGGGCCGAGCGCAGAAGTGGT
CCTGCAACTTTATCCGCCTCCATCCAGTCTATTAATTGTTGCCGGGAAGCTAGAGTAAGTAGTTCGCCAG
TTAATAGTTTGCGCAACGTTGTTGCCATTGCTACAGGCATCGTGGTGTCACGCTCGTCGTTTGGTATGGC
TTCATTCAGCTCCGGTTCCCAACGATCAAGGCGAGTTACATGATCCCCCATGTTGTGCAAAAAAGCGGTT
AGCTCCTTCGGTCCTCCGATCGTTGTCAGAAGTAAGTTGGCCGCAGTGTTATCACTCATGGTTATGGCAG
CACTGCATAATTCTCTTACTGTCATGCCATCCGTAAGATGCTTTTCTGTGACTGGTGAGTACTCAACCAA
GTCATTCTGAGAATAGTGTATGCGGCGACCGAGTTGCTCTTGCCCGGCGTCAATACGGGATAATACCGCG
CCACATAGCAGAACTTTAAAAGTGCTCATCATTGGAAAACGTTCTTCGGGGCGAAAACTCTCAAGGATCT
TACCGCTGTTGAGATCCAGTTCGATGTAACCCACTCGTGCACCCAACTGATCTTCAGCATCTTTTACTTT
CACCAGCGTTTCTGGGTGAGCAAAAACAGGAAGGCAAAATGCCGCAAAAAAGGGAATAAGGGCGACACGG
AAATGTTGAATACTCATACTCTTCCTTTTTCAATATTATTGAAGCATTTATCAGGGTTATTGTCTCATGA
GCGGATACATATTTGAATGTATTTAGAAAAATAAACAAATAGGGGTTCCGCGCACATTTCCCCGAAAAGT
GCCAC
